Addgene plasmid #226780: pKC52
Purpose: Expresses Drosophila UNC-104(R348G) in insect cells
Depositing lab: Kyoko Chiba. Depositing organization: Tohoku University, Frontier Research Institute for Interdisciplinary Sciences. Publication: The FHA domain is essential for the autoinhibition of KIF1A/UNC-104. Niwa S, Watanabe T, Chiba K. J Cell Sci. 2024 Sep 6:jcs.262017. doi: 10.1242/jcs.262017. PubMed 39239883.
Backbone
  Vector backbone: pACEBac1
  Backbone manufacturer: GENEVA Biotech
  Backbone size w/o insert (bp): 3641
  Total vector size (bp): 8699
  Vector type: Insect Expression
Growth in bacteria
  Bacterial resistance: Gentamicin, 10 μg/mL
  Growth temperature: 37°C
  Growth strain: DH5alpha
  Copy number: High Copy
Gene/Insert
  Gene/Insert name: Drosophila unc-104 (R348G)
  Species: D. melanogaster (fly)
  Insert size (bp): 5000
  Mutation: changed Arginine 348 to Glycine
  Entrez Gene: unc-104 (a.k.a. Dmel_CG8566, CG8566, DUNC104, DUnc-104, DmCG8566, DmDUnc104, DmKlp53D, Dmel\CG8566, Dunc104, Imac, KIF 1B, KIF1A, KIF1A/1B, Kif1a, Klp53D, Unc-104, Unc104, bris, imac, kif1a, unc104)
  Tag / fusion protein: sfGFP and 2xStrepII (C terminal on insert)
Terms and licenses: Academic/Nonprofit Terms; Industry Terms: Not Available to Industry
How to cite: pKC52 was a gift from Kyoko Chiba (Addgene plasmid # 226780 ; http://n2t.net/addgene:226780 ; RRID:Addgene_226780)
