[The description below was written by a language model from this plasmid's Addgene catalogue record and pLannotate feature annotations shown in this document.]
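Description:
pKC52 is an insect-cell expression plasmid built on the pACEBac1 backbone, a baculovirus transfer (donor) vector of about 8.7 kb in total. It is maintained in E. coli through a high-copy ColE1/pUC-type origin and selected with gentamicin, with resistance provided by the aacC1 acetyltransferase gene driven by the class 1 integron Pc promoter. The expression cassette and the gentamicin marker lie between the Tn7R and Tn7L ends of a mini-Tn7 element. This arrangement allows Tn7 transposition of the segment into a baculoviral genome carried as a bacmid, from which recombinant virus can be produced to infect insect cells. A single loxP site upstream of the cassette is a standard backbone feature that permits Cre-mediated fusion with compatible donor plasmids for multi-gene assemblies.

The payload is the Drosophila melanogaster kinesin-3 motor unc-104 (the fly KIF1A orthologue, roughly 5 kb) carrying an arginine-to-glycine substitution at residue 348. It is placed under the Autographa californica polyhedrin promoter, a very late and strong baculoviral promoter, and terminated by an SV40 polyadenylation signal. The coding sequence is fused at its C terminus to superfolder GFP. The catalogue also lists a 2xStrepII tag at this end, which the automated feature table does not annotate separately. The short "large T antigen" and "SET1" fragment hits are probably incidental matches in the terminator and backbone region rather than functional elements. The GFP provides a fluorescent label for the motor and the Strep tags allow affinity purification. This suits production of recombinant mutant UNC-104, and the associated study concerns autoinhibition of KIF1A/UNC-104.
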