Features (pLannotate 1.2.2; 12 found; start..end, strand, type, name):
    190..778     +  rep_origin     ori: high-copy-number ColE1/pMB1/pBR322/pUC origin of replication
    913..1136    -  mobile_element Tn7R: mini-Tn7 element (right end of the Tn7 transposon) Tn7
   1203..1736    -  CDS            GmR: gentamycin acetyltransferase; aacC1; confers resistance to gentamycin
   1925..1953    -  promoter       Pc promoter: intI1 (promoter lies within the coding sequence); class 1 integron promoter
   2024..2057    +  protein_bind   loxP: Cre-mediated recombination occurs in the 8-bp core sequence (GCATACAT). Cre recombinase
   2134..2225    +  promoter       polyhedrin promoter: polh from Autographa californica; promoter for the baculovirus polyhedrin gene
   2290..7302    +  CDS            unc-104: KIF1A_DROME - Also known as imac From Drosophila melanogaster (Fruit fly).
   7321..8034    +  CDS            Superfolder GFP: Superfolder GFP is a basic (constitutively fluorescent) green fluorescent protein published in 2005, derived from Aequorea victoria. It is reported to be a very rapidly-maturing weak dimer.
   8173..8256    +  CDS            large T antigen (fragment): large T antigen from SV40 (simian virus 40)
   8279..8413    +  polyA_signal   SV40 poly(A) signal: SV40 polyadenylation signal
   8442..8491    +  CDS            SET1 (fragment): solubility-enhancement tag derived from T7 phage gene 10B
   8534..8699    -  mobile_element Tn7L: mini-Tn7 element (left end of the Tn7 transposon) Tn7
>Addgene plasmid #226780 | pKC52 | addgene full sequence | sequence record 449875 | Addgene NGS Result
ACCGGTTGACTTGGGTCAACTGTCAGACCAAGTTTACTCATATATACTTTAGATTGATTTAAAACTTCAT
TTTTAATTTAAAAGGATCTAGGTGAAGATCCTTTTTGATAATCTCATGACCAAAATCCCTTAACGTGAGT
TTTCGTTCCACTGAGCGTCAGACCCCGTAGAAAAGATCAAAGGATCTTCTTGAGATCCTTTTTTTCTGCG
CGTAATCTGCTGCTTGCAAACAAAAAAACCACCGCTACCAGCGGTGGTTTGTTTGCCGGATCAAGAGCTA
CCAACTCTTTTTCCGAAGGTAACTGGCTTCAGCAGAGCGCAGATACCAAATACTGTTCTTCTAGTGTAGC
CGTAGTTAGGCCACCACTTCAAGAACTCTGTAGCACCGCCTACATACCTCGCTCTGCTAATCCTGTTACC
AGTGGCTGCTGCCAGTGGCGATAAGTCGTGTCTTACCGGGTTGGACTCAAGACGATAGTTACCGGATAAG
GCGCAGCGGTCGGGCTGAACGGGGGGTTCGTGCACACAGCCCAGCTTGGAGCGAACGACCTACACCGAAC
TGAGATACCTACAGCGTGAGCTATGAGAAAGCGCCACGCTTCCCGAAGGGAGAAAGGCGGACAGGTATCC
GGTAAGCGGCAGGGTCGGAACAGGAGAGCGCACGAGGGAGCTTCCAGGGGGAAACGCCTGGTATCTTTAT
AGTCCTGTCGGGTTTCGCCACCTCTGACTTGAGCGTCGATTTTTGTGATGCTCGTCAGGGGGGCGGAGCC
TATGGAAAAACGCCAGCAACGCGGCCTTTTTACGGTTCCTGGCCTTTTGCTGGCCTTTTGCTCACATGTT
CTTTCCTGCGTTATCCCCTGATTGACTTGGGTCGCTCTTCCTGTGGATGCGCAGATGCCCTGCGTAAGCG
GGTGTGGGCGGACAATAAAGTCTTAAACTGAACAAAATAGATCTAAACTATGACAATAAAGTCTTAAACT
AGACAGAATAGTTGTAAACTGAAATCAGTCCAGTTATGCTGTGAAAAAGCATACTGGACTTTTGTTATGG
CTAAAGCAAACTCTTCATTTTCTGAAGTGCAAATTGCCCGTCGTATTAAAGAGGGGCGTGGCCAAGGGCA
TGTAAAGACTATATTCGCGGCGTTGTGACAATTTACCGAACAACTCCGCGGCCGGGAAGCCGATCTCGGC
TTGAACGAATTGTTAGGTGGCGGTACTTGGGTCGATATCAAAGTGCATCACTTCTTCCCGTATGCCCAAC
TTTGTATAGAGAGCCACTGCGGGATCGTCACCGTAATCTGCTTGCACGTAGATCACATAAGCACCAAGCG
CGTTGGCCTCATGCTTGAGGAGATTGATGAGCGCGGTGGCAATGCCCTGCCTCCGGTGCTCGCCGGAGAC
TGCGAGATCATAGATATAGATCTCACTACGCGGCTGCTCAAACTTGGGCAGAACGTAAGCCGCGAGAGCG
CCAACAACCGCTTCTTGGTCGAAGGCAGCAAGCGCGATGAATGTCTTACTACGGAGCAAGTTCCCGAGGT
AATCGGAGTCCGGCTGATGTTGGGAGTAGGTGGCTACGTCTCCGAACTCACGACCGAAAAGATCAAGAGC
AGCCCGCATGGATTTGACTTGGTCAGGGCCGAGCCTACATGTGCGAATGATGCCCATACTTGAGCCACCT
AACTTTGTTTTAGGGCGACTGCCCTGCTGCGTAACATCGTTGCTGCTGCGTAACATCGTTGCTGCTCCAT
AACATCAAACATCGACCCACGGCGTAACGCGCTTGCTGCTTGGATGCCCGAGGCATAGACTGTACAAAAA
AACAGTCATAACAAGCCATGAAAACCGCCACTGCGCCGTTACCACCGCTGCGTTCGGTCAAGGTTCTGGA
CCAGTTGCGTGAGCGCATACGCTACTTGCATTACAGTTTACGAACCGAACAGGCTTATGTCAACTGGGTT
CGTGCCTTCATCCGTTTCCACGGTGTGCGTCACCCGGCAACCTTGGGCAGCAGCGAAGTCGCCATAACTT
CGTATAGCATACATTATACGAAGTTATCTGTAACTATAACGGTCCTAAGGTAGCGAGTTTAAACACTAGT
ATCGATTCGCGACCTACTCCGGAATATTAATAGATCATGGAGATAATTAAAATGATAACCATCTCGCAAA
TAAATAAGTATTTTACTGTTTTCGTAACAGTTTTGTAATAAAAAAACCTATAAATATTCCGGATTATTCA
TACCGTCCCACCATCGGGCGCGGATCCCGGTCCGAAGCGCGCGGAATTCATGTCGTCGGTTAAGGTGGCG
GTGCGAGTGCGCCCCTTCAACTCGCGCGAAATAGCCAGGGAGTCGAAATGCATCATCGAGATGGCAGGAG
CCACAACGGCCATCACCAATCCAAAGGTGCCGCCCAACACAAGCGATTCAGTAAAGCGCTTCAACTTTGA
TTACTCCTACTGGTCACATGATCACCACGATGCCGATTTCTCTACACAATCGATGGTGTACAAGGACATT
GGCGAGGAGATGTTACAGCACTCCTTCGATGGCTACAATGTCTGTATCTTTGCCTATGGCCAGACTGGAG
CTGGAAAGTCGTATACCATGATGGGCAGGCAGGAGGAGCAGCAAGAGGGCATAATACCAATGATTTGCAA
GGATCTGTTCACTCGCATACAGGATACTGAGACCGATGACCTCAAGTACTCGGTTGAGGTTTCCTATATG
GAAATCTATTGCGAGCGAGTCAGGGATTTGTTGAATCCGAAAAACAAGGGCAATCTGCGTGTGAGGGAGC
ATCCCCTTTTGGGTCCCTATGTGGAGGATTTGTCCAAACTAGCCGTTACCGATTACCAGGACATTCACGA
TCTCATTGATGAAGGCAACAAAGCTCGAACTGTGGCAGCTACTAACATGAACGAAACCAGTTCCCGCTCT
CATGCCGTCTTTACAATCTTCTTTACCCAACGTCGTCATGATCTGATGACAAATTTGACCACAGAAAAGG
TATCCAAGATAAGCTTGGTAGACTTGGCCGGGTCGGAACGAGCAGATTCCACTGGTGCCAAGGGCACTCG
CTTGAAGGAGGGAGCCAACATTAACAAGTCCTTGACCACATTGGGCAAAGTTATCTCAGCTTTGGCGGAA
GTGTCTGCTTCCAAGAAAAAGAACACCAAGAAGGCAGATTTTATTCCGTACCGTGATTCGGCCTTGACCT
GGCTGTTACGTGAAAACTTGGGAGGAAATTCGAAGACAGCTATGATTGCGGCTATCTCACCAGCAGATAT
TAACTACGATGAAACCCTCAGCACACTGCGCTATGCGGATGGTGCCAAGCAAATTGTTTGCAAGGCTGTT
GTCAATGAAGATGCCAATGCCAAGCTGATTCGAGAACTCAAGGAGGAGATCCAAAAGCTGCGGGACTTAC
TCAAAGCCGAGGGCATTGAAGTGCAGGAAGAGGATGAGCTCACCAAGTCAACGGTGATCAAGTCGCCCAC
TAAGTCACGTAATCGTAATGGATCCACCACGGAGATGGCTGTGGATCAGCTGCAGGCCAGCGAGAAACTT
ATTGCAGAGCTCAACGAGACCTGGGAGGAGAAACTTAAGCGCACCGAGGAGATTCGCGTGCAGCGAGAGG
CGGTCTTCGCCGAAATGGGTGTGGCTGTCAAGGAAGATGGAATAACAGTTGGCGTATTCTCACCGAAGAA
GACTCCGCATTTGGTCAACCTAAACGAGGATCCCAATCTGTCTGAGTGTCTGCTTTACTACATCAAGGAG
GGTCTAACTCGGTTGGGTACCCATGAAGCAAATGTGCCCCAGGACATTCAGCTCTCCGGATCGCACATCC
TCAAGGAGCACTGCACCTTTGAGAACAAGAACAGCACGGTTACATTGCTGCCACACAAGGATGCTATCAT
CTATGTAAATGGACGCAAGTTGGTTGAACCGGAGGTTCTTAAGACCGGTTCTCGCGTGATCCTCGGAAAG
AACCACGTGTTCCGCTTTACCAATCCAGAACAGGCACGCGAATTACGGGATAAGATCGAGACCGAAAATG
AGGCTGAGAACGAAGTGGAGAAGACAGACACCCAGCAGGTGGACTGGAACTTTGCCCAGTGCGAATTGCT
CGAGAAGCAAGGCATTGATCTAAAAGCTGAAATGAAGAAGCGTTTAGACAACTTGGAGGAACAGTACAAG
CGGGAGAAACTTCAGGCCGATCAGCAATTCGAGGAGCAGCGCAAAACGTACGAGGCTCGCATCGATGCTT
TGCAAAAACAGGTTGAGGAACAATCCATGACCATGTCCATGTACAGCAGCTACTCGCCGGAGGATTTCCA
CCAGGAGGAGGACGTCTACACCAACCCCATGTACGAATCCTGCTGGACAGCAAGAGAGGCTGGCTTGGCT
GCCTGGGCTTTCCGCAAGTGGCGTTACCACCAATTCACCTCTTTGCGAGATGATCTCTGGGGCAATGCTA
TATTCCTTAAGGAAGCCAATGCCATTTCCGTTGAGTTAAAGAAGAAGGTACAATTCCAATTTACTCTCTT
GACCGACACCTTGTACTCTCCTTTGCCGCCTGAGCTGGCCTCCACTGTGGCTCCTGTGCATCAGGAGGAT
GAGTTCGGAGCTCCACCTGTCTCTAAGACCTTGGTGGCCGTCGAAGTTACCGATACTAAGAACGGAGCCA
CTCATCACTGGTCCCTGGAGAAGTTACGGCAACGTTTGGAGCTGATGCGCGAGATGTACCACAACGAAGC
CGAAATGAGTCCCACTTCACCGGACTATAATGTGGAGAGCCTCACTGGTGGAGATCCATTCTACGATCGC
TTCCCCTGGTTCCGCATGGTGGGTCGCTCCTTCATCTATCTGAGCAACCTGCTCTACCCAGTGCCATTGG
TCCACAAGGTGGCCATTGTCAACGAACGCGGAGATGTGCGTGGCTACCTAAGGATTGCTGTGCAGCCCGT
TCTGGATGAGGAGTCCATTGATTTCAATAATGGTGTCAAGCAGTCAGCTCGCTTGGTTTTCAATGAGGAT
GATGCCAAACCGAAATACCGAGCTCTCAATGAAAAGGATGATGTGCAGCGCTATATTGACAATGGTGGTT
TGGACAGCAAGCTGGAGGAACTTGAGGATGTGGACTCTGGTCGTGGCATTGACTCTAACTCCGCATCCGA
GTGCCACGAAAATTCGGAGGAGCCTGGCGAGCATCTGCAGGTGGGCAAGGAGTTCACTTTCCGGGTCACT
GTGCTACAGGCCACTGGTATTGGGGCTGAATATGCCGATATCTTCTGCCAGTTCAACTTTTTGCATCGTC
ATGAGGAGGCTTTCTCCACCGAACCCGTCAAGAATTCGGCATCGGGTGCTCCTCTAGGCTTCTACCATGT
GCAGAACATAACTGTACCCGTAACCAAATCCTTCATCGAGTATTTGAAGACCCAACCCATAATGTTCAAG
ATATTTGGGCACTACCAGACGCACCCATTGCATAAGGATGCCAAACAGGATTTTGTTTCTCGGCCACCAC
CACGTCGCATGTTGCCACCGAGCATACCGATCAGTCAGCCAGTGCGTAGTCCCAAGTTTGGACCACTACC
GTGTGCACCCACGTCTACGGTTTTGGCTAAGCACGATGTTTTGGTTTGGTTTGAAATCTGTGAATTGGCT
CCCAATGGAGAATATGTGCCATCGGTGGTGGAGCACAGCGATGATCTTCCCTGCCGCGGACTGTTCCTCT
TGCATCAGGGCATCCAGCGGCGCATTCGTATTACTATCGTACATGAGCCCACAACCGAGGTGAAGTGGAA
GGACATCAATGAGTTGGTGGTTGGACGTATCCGCAATACACCGGAGTCATCCGACGAACAGGACGAAGAC
GCCTGTGTCTTATCTTTGGGCTTGTTCCCAGGCGAGGCTTTGGAGGTGCCCGGAGATGATAGATCTTTCT
ACCGTTTTGAGGCTGCCTGGGACTCGAGTCTGCACAACTCGGCACTGCTCAACCGCGTTTCTCAAGGCGG
TGAGACCATCTACATCACCCTGAGCGCTTACTTGGAGCTGGAGAATTGCGCCCGCCCGGCCATAATTACC
AAGGACCTGAGCATGGTTATCTATGGACGCGATGCCCGCACCGGTCCGCGCTCCCTGAAGCACCTGTTTT
CGGGACAGTACCGCAATCCGGAGGCCAATCGCCTCACTGGGGTTTACGAGCTAGCACTGCGCAGAGCATC
CGAAGCAGGTAGTCCAGGTGTACAAAGGCGTCAACGTCGAGTGCTGGACACCAGCTCTACTTATGTGCGC
GGCGAGGAGAATCTTCATGGCTGGAGGCCAAGGGGTGACTCCCTGATCTTCGATCACCAGTGGGAGCTGG
AGAAACTCACCAGACTTGAAGAGGTTGGACGCATGCGGCACTTGCTTCTGCTGCGCGAACGTCTGGGCAT
GGACACCAACCCAAATCCGACCACCAAGACCGAGAAGGATGTTTGCAATCTAGCTGCTCGGGCAGCCACA
TCACCCGTACATATGGTCATTCCACAATCGCCGCAGACTCCGGTCAAGGATCCACAGCAAATCATTCCAG
AACGCGAATACAACCAACGGGAGCAGGATCTCATGCTTAAATGCTTAAAGTTGGTGCAGGGACGCTATAC
TAAGAGCGAGGCCAACGATACGCAAACTCAGTCGGATGTTTCGCCTAGCGATGAGGGATGTGCCGATATG
ACCGTCAGCTGCATCTCCAGCAATTCCATGGAAAACAACAAATTTGTAATTCGACGCAGATTATGTTCAC
CGGATCGAGCTGATGCACCCAACGGGTGGGAGGCACCTGCTCCGGCTACTCAGCCAGCTCTTCCCCTCCG
TCTCTATGTGCCGGAACTGGAGGAGATTCGCGTGAGTCCTGTGGTGGCCCGCAAGGGTCTGTTGAATGTC
CTGGAGCACGGCGGTTCCGGCTGGAAGAAGCGCTGGGTGATCGTCCGTCGCCCTTACGTGTTTATCTACC
GCTCGGAGAAGGATCCCGTTGAACGGGCTGTCCTCAATCTGGCCACTGCGCATGTGGAGTGCAGCGAGGA
CCAGGCGGCCATGGTCAAGATACCCAACACATTCAGTGTGGTGACCAAGCATCGTGGCTATCTGCTGCAA
ACTCTCGGTGACAAGGAAGTACACGACTGGCTGTATGCTATCAATCCATTGCTTGCTGGGCAGATAAAAT
CCCGCCTGGCGCGACGGACTTTGGAGCCTGCTAGCCAGACGGCTTCCCAGATCCAGGCCACCAATGCGGC
GAATGCCAATAGTGCGAGCAAAGGGCGGCCGCTTTCGAATATGAGTAAAGGTGAGGAACTCTTTACAGGA
GTTGTACCCATACTCGTTGAGTTGGACGGTGATGTAAATGGTCATAAGTTTTCGGTCAGGGGTGAGGGCG
AGGGTGACGCAACTAACGGTAAGCTGACTTTGAAGTTTATCTGTACCACGGGAAAACTTCCCGTGCCGTG
GCCAACTTTGGTAACAACACTTACATACGGTGTGCAATGCTTTAGTCGCTACCCGGATCACATGAAAAGG
CACGATTTTTTCAAATCTGCCATGCCTGAGGGTTATGTGCAAGAGAGAACTATTTCGTTCAAAGACGACG
GAACGTACAAGACACGCGCCGAAGTGAAATTTGAGGGTGATACCCTTGTCAATCGTATAGAACTTAAAGG
AATTGACTTCAAGGAAGACGGCAACATCTTGGGACACAAACTGGAATATAATTTTAACTCGCACAACGTG
TATATCACAGCAGACAAACAGAAAAACGGAATCAAAGCAAACTTCAAAATACGCCACAACGTTGAAGATG
GAAGCGTCCAGCTGGCTGATCATTACCAGCAAAACACCCCCATTGGTGATGGACCGGTATTGTTGCCCGA
TAATCATTATCTCTCAACGCAGTCTGTACTCAGTAAGGATCCTAACGAAAAGAGGGATCACATGGTTCTT
CTCGAGTTCGTAACCGCAGCTGGTATCACGCACGGCATGGACGAACTCTACAAAGGCAGTGGCAGTTGGT
CGCATCCTCAATTCGAGAAGGGCGGCGGCAGTGGCGGCGGCAGTGGCGGCAGTGCCTGGAGTCATCCACA
ATTTGAGAAGTAAAGCCTGCAGTCTCGACAAGCTTGTCGAGAAGTACTAGAGGATCATAATCAGCCATAC
CACATTTGTAGAGGTTTTACTTGCTTTAAAAAACCTCCCACACCTCCCCCTGAACCTGAAACATAAAATG
AATGCAATTGTTGTTGTTAACTTGTTTATTGCAGCTTATAATGGTTACAAATAAAGCAATAGCATCACAA
ATTTCACAAATAAAGCATTTTTTTCACTGCATTCTAGTTGTGGTTTGTCCAAACTCATCAATGTATCTTA
TCATGTCTGGATCTGATCACTGCTTGAGCCTAGAAGATCCGGCTGCTAACAAAGCCCGAAAGGAAGCTGA
GTTGGCTGCTGCCACCGCTGAGCAATAACTATCATAACCCCTAGGGTATACCCATCTAATTGGAACCAGA
TAAGTGAAATCTAGTTCCAAACTATTTTGTCATTTTTAATTTTCGTATTAGCTTACGACGCTACACCCAG
TTCCCATCTATTTTGTCACTCTTCCCTAAATAATCCTTAAAAACTCCATTTCCACCCCTCCCAGTTCCCA
ACTATTTTGTCCGCCCACA
